Addgene plasmid #213726: pCAGGS-3xFLAG-Rbfox2
Purpose: Mammalian cell expression vector for overexpression of Rbfox2 in motor neurons.
Depositing lab: Chaolin Zhang. Depositing organization: Columbia University. Publication: Rbfox Splicing Factors Promote Neuronal Maturation and Axon Initial Segment Assembly. Jacko M, Weyn-Vanhentenryck SM, Smerdon JW, Yan R, Feng H, Williams DJ, Pai J, Xu K, Wichterle H, Zhang C. Neuron. 2018 Feb 21;97(4):853-868.e6. doi: 10.1016/j.neuron.2018.01.020. Epub 2018 Feb 1. PubMed 29398366.
Backbone
  Vector backbone: pCAGGS-3xFLAG
  Vector type: Mammalian Expression
Growth in bacteria
  Bacterial resistance: Ampicillin, 100 μg/mL
  Growth temperature: 37°C
  Growth strain: NEB Stable
  Copy number: Unknown
Gene/Insert
  Gene/Insert name: Rbfox2
  Species: M. musculus (mouse)
  Entrez Gene: Rbfox2 (a.k.a. Fbm2, Fxh, Hrnbp2, Rbm9)
  Cloning method: Unknown
Terms and licenses: Academic/Nonprofit Terms; Industry Terms: Not Available to Industry
How to cite: pCAGGS-3xFLAG-Rbfox2 was a gift from Chaolin Zhang (Addgene plasmid # 213726 ; http://n2t.net/addgene:213726 ; RRID:Addgene_213726)
