[The description below was written by a language model from this plasmid's Addgene catalogue record and pLannotate feature annotations shown in this document.]
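Description:
pCAGGS-3xFLAG-Rbfox2 is a 7.1 kb mammalian expression plasmid built on the pCAGGS-3xFLAG backbone and designed to overexpress the mouse splicing factor Rbfox2, with motor neurons as the stated target cell type. It is propagated in E. coli through a high-copy ColE1/pUC-type origin and selected with ampicillin via the β-lactamase gene and its own promoter. Remnants of bacterial lac regulatory sequence (lac promoter, operator, CAP site, short lacI fragments) and a T3 promoter are carried over from the backbone. An SV40 origin with an adjacent SV40 poly(A) signal and a small early-promoter fragment is also present, which could support episomal replication in cells expressing large T antigen.

The expression cassette is driven by the composite CAG promoter: the CMV immediate-early enhancer, the chicken β-actin promoter and the chicken β-actin/rabbit β-globin chimeric intron, which together give strong, broadly active transcription in mammalian cells, including neurons. Downstream lies an N-terminal FLAG epitope followed by the Rbfox2 coding sequence. The annotation tool labels only a single FLAG unit, although the name indicates a triple tag, and it matches the insert to the human RBFOX2 orthologue, whereas the catalogue gives the species as mouse. Rbfox2 is an RNA-binding protein that regulates alternative splicing through UGCAUG-containing elements. After the coding sequence come a second chimeric intron (β-globin/immunoglobulin), a WPRE to enhance transcript stability and expression, and bGH and rabbit β-globin polyadenylation signals. The tag permits detection or immunoprecipitation of the exogenous protein, making the construct suited to gain-of-function or rescue studies of Rbfox-dependent splicing.
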