Features (pLannotate 1.2.2; 24 found; start..end, strand, type, name):
    199..254     -  polyA_signal   β-globin poly(A) signal: rabbit β-globin polyadenylation signal (Gil and Proudfoot, 1987)
    325..399     -  CDS            HBB (fragment): HBB_PONPY - Experimental evidence at transcript level: Swiss-Prot protein existence level 2. Involved in oxygen transport from the lung to the various peripheral tissues. From Pongo pygmaeus (Bornean orangutan).
    458..476     +  promoter       T3 promoter: promoter for bacteriophage T3 RNA polymerase
    572..683     -  polyA_signal   bGH poly(A) signal: bovine growth hormone polyadenylation signal
    696..712     -  misc_feature   MCS (fragment): pUC18/19 multiple cloning site
    716..1304    -  misc_feature   WPRE: woodchuck hepatitis virus posttranscriptional regulatory element
   1313..1445    -  intron         chimeric intron: chimera between introns from human β-globin and immunoglobulin heavy chain genes
   1471..2577    -  CDS            RBFOX2 (fragment): RFOX2_HUMAN - Also known as FOX2, HRNBP2, RBM9, RTA. Experimental evidence at protein level: Swiss-Prot protein existence level 1. RNA-binding protein that regulates alternative splicing events by binding to 5'-UGCAUGU-3' elements. Prevents binding of U2AF2 to the 3'-splice site. Regulates alternative splicing of tissue- specific exons and of differentially spliced exons during erythropoiesis (By similarity). RNA-binding protein that seems to act as a coregulatory factor of ER-alpha. From Homo sapiens (Human).
   2653..2676    -  CDS            FLAG: FLAG® epitope tag, followed by an enterokinase cleavage site
   2716..2772    -  CDS            HBB (fragment): HBB_LEPEU - Experimental evidence at protein level: Swiss-Prot protein existence level 1. Involved in oxygen transport from the lung to the various peripheral tissues. From Lepus europaeus (European hare).
   2770..3786    -  intron         chimeric intron: chimera between introns from chicken β-actin and rabbit β-globin
   3787..4063    -  promoter       chicken β-actin promoter: No description available
   4065..4444    -  enhancer       CMV enhancer: human cytomegalovirus immediate early enhancer
   4475..4579    +  promoter       AmpR promoter: bla
   4580..5440    +  CDS            AmpR: β-lactamase; bla; confers resistance to ampicillin, carbenicillin, and related antibiotics
   5611..6199    +  rep_origin     ori: high-copy-number ColE1/pMB1/pBR322/pUC origin of replication
   6382..6436    +  CDS            lacI (fragment): lac repressor; lacI; The lac repressor binds to the lac operator to inhibit transcription in E. coli. This inhibition can be relieved by adding lactose or isopropyl-β-D-thiogalactopyranoside (IPTG).
   6438..6572    -  polyA_signal   SV40 poly(A) signal: SV40 polyadenylation signal
   6592..6727    -  rep_origin     SV40 ori: SV40 origin of replication
   6751..6773    -  promoter       SV40 promoter (fragment): SV40 enhancer and early promoter
   6780..6819    +  CDS            lacI (fragment): lac repressor; lacI; The lac repressor binds to the lac operator to inhibit transcription in E. coli. This inhibition can be relieved by adding lactose or isopropyl-β-D-thiogalactopyranoside (IPTG).
   6832..6853    +  protein_bind   CAP binding site: CAP binding activates transcription in the presence of cAMP. E. coli catabolite activator protein
   6868..6898    +  promoter       lac promoter: promoter for the E. coli lac operon
   6906..6922    +  protein_bind   lac operator: The lac repressor binds to the lac operator to inhibit transcription in E. coli. This inhibition can be relieved by adding lactose or isopropyl-β-D-thiogalactopyranoside (IPTG). lac repressor encoded by lacI
>Addgene plasmid #213726 | pCAGGS-3xFLAG-Rbfox2 | addgene full sequence | sequence record 422388 | Addgene NGS Result
AAAAAAAATCTAACCTCAAGTCAAGGCTTTTCTATGGAATAAGGAATGGACAGCAGGGGGCTGTTTCATA
TACTGATGACCTCTTTATAGCCAACCTTTGTTCATGGCAGCCAGCATATGGGCATATGTTGCCAAACTCT
AAACCAAATACTCATTCTGATGTTTTAAATGATTTGCCCTCCCATATGTCCTTCCGAGTGAGAGACACAA
AAAATTCCAACACACTATTGCAATGAAAATAAATTTCCTTTATTAGCCAGAAGTCAGATGCTCAAGGGGC
TTCATGATGTCCCCATAATTTTTGGCAGAGGGAAAAAGATCTCAGTGGTATTTGTGAGCCAGGGCATTGG
CCACACCAGCCACCACCTTCTGATAGGCAGCCTGCACCTGAGGAGTGAATTAGCGGATAACAATTTCACA
CAGGAAACAGCTATGACCATGATTACGCCAAGCGCGCAATTAACCCTCACTAAAGGGAACAAAAGCTGGG
CTATTGTCTTCCCAATCCTCCCCCTTGCTGTCCTGCCCCACCCCACCCCCCAGAATAGAATGACACCTAC
TCAGACAATGCGATGCAATTTCCTCATTTTATTAGGAAAGGACAGTGGGAGTGGCACCTTCCAGGGTCAA
GGAAGGCACGGGGGAGGGGCAAACAACAGATGGCTGGCAACTAGAAGGCACAGTCGAGGCTGATCGTACC
GAGCTCGAATTCCAGGCGGGGAGGCGGCCCAAAGGGAGATCCGACTCGTCTGAGGGCGAAGGCGAAGACG
CGGAAGAGGCCGCAGAGCCGGCAGCAGGCCGCGGGAAGGAAGGTCCGCTGGATTGAGGGCCGAAGGGACG
TAGCAGAAGGACGTCCCGCGCAGAATCCAGGTGGCAACACAGGCGAGCAGCCATGGAAAGGACGTCAGCT
TCCCCGACAACACCACGGAATTGTCAGTGCCCAACAGCCGAGCCCCTGTCCAGCAGCGGGCAAGGCAGGC
GGCGATGAGTTCCGCCGTGGCAATAGGGAGGGGGAAAGCGAAAGTCCCGGAAAGGAGCTGACAGGTGGTG
GCAATGCCCCAACCAGTGGGGGTTGCGTCAGCAAACACAGTGCACACCACGCCACGTTGCCTGACAACGG
GCCACAACTCCTCATAAAGAGACAGCAACCAGGATTTATACAAGGAGGAGAAAATGAAAGCCATACGGGA
AGCAATAGCATGATACAAAGGCATTAAAGCAGCGTATCCACATAGCGTAAAAGGAGCAACATAGTTAAGA
ATACCAGTCAATCTTTCACAAATTTTGTAATCCAGAGGTTGATTGTCGACACCTGTGGAGAGAAAGGCAA
AGTGGATGTCAGTAAGACCAATAGGTGCCTATCAGAAACGCAAGAGTCTTCTCTGTCTCGACAAGCCCAG
TTTCTATTGGTCTCCTTAAACCTGTCTTGTAACCTTGATACTTACCTGCGGCCTCGAGTTACTTAAGTCA
GTAGGGGGCAAATCGGCTGTAGCCACCTCGGTATAAACTCGCCACAGCGCCAACTCCATAGCTGGCGGCA
GGGGCGAGGGCATGGTAGGGGTCAGCTGTGTACACCCTGCCGTAACCGTCGCTGTAAGCGGCTGCAGCGG
CTGCAGCAGCTGTGGCTGCGGTTGCAGTAGCAGGCTGTGCATATCTGTAGGCTGCATATCCACCATAGAG
GTCAGCACCGTAAAATCCGTCCTGGTAAACCACACCTGGATAGGCGGGGATGGCTGTTGGAGGTACCGCT
CGGACTGCACCATACACTGTCCGCCCTCTGCCCCTCAGATGGGCTCCTCGGAAAGCAGCTGCCGTGGTGG
CTGCAGTTGGGTAAGGGAAGCCAGGAATGATTAGAGGGATGTAAGTGTTGATGCCTCCTCTTCCTGACAA
GGGCACAGCCGCCTCATTGCCTAGGGACACATCAGCTTGAAAGCTGGATGCTGCATATAACTCAGGACCA
TACACAGCTCCAACTACTGGGCTTAACTTCCAGCCATTTGCATATGGCGTGACCATCTTCTTGTTGGTCA
TGACCCGTGCTGTTGCATTATTCACCTCGATTTTACGGCCCTCTACCACGGTGCCGTGCAATTTCTCCCT
GGCCCTGTCTGCATCAGCACTATTCTCGAAAGTTACGAACCCGAATCCCTTGGAGCCGCGCTCATTAAAG
ATTATTTCCACATCTAGGATTTTGCCAAACTGCCCAAACATCTGCCGGAGGTCAGGGTCTCGGAAGCGGA
AGGGAATATTAGAGACATGTAGTCGCTTGGGCGTAGATTTACTCTCTGAATTTTCACTACTTTGTGTCTG
TGACTGTTGTCCGTCTGTCTGTGCTCCACCTTCTGTCGTGAGAGATCCATTCTGGTTGCTGGGTGAATTG
CTACTCTGTTCTCCATGAGGCTGCGTACTCCCGTAGAGGGTCAGGTTATGTTCACTGGTCTGGCCGGCAT
AGTCCTGAGTGTGTGGCACTCCATATTCTGTGGGAATTCCATTTTGTGGAGGTGGTGGGAACGGGATGGT
AGTAAAAGGCTGAACCATTGCGTCCGGAGTTGTTGTTGGCTCCTGGTTACCCTGAGTTACCATTTTCTTT
TTCTCACCGGTCGATTGGAAGTAGAGGTTCTCGCTAGCTTTATCGTCATCGTCTTTGTAGTCCTTGTCGT
CGTCGTCCTTGTAATCCTTATCATCATCATCTTTATAGTCGCTAGCCATGGTACCGAATTCTTTGCCAAA
ATGATGAGACAGCACAATAACCAGCACGTTGCCCAGGAGCTGTAGGAAAAAGAAGAAGGCATGAACATGG
TTAGCAGAGGCTCTAGAGCCGCCGGTCACACGCCAGAAGCCGAACCCCGCCCTGCCCCGTCCCCCCCGAA
GGCAGCCGTCCCCCCGCGGACAGCCCCGAGGCTGGAGAGGGAGAAGGGGACGGCGGCGCGGCGACGCACG
AAGGCCCTCCCCGCCCATTTCCTTCCTGCCGGCGCCGCACCGCTTCGCCCCGCGCCCGCTAGAGGGGGTG
CGGCGGCGCCTCCCAGATTTCGGCTCCGCACAGATTTGGGACAAAGGAAGTCCCTGCGCCCTCTCGCACG
ATTACCATAAAAGGCAATGGCTGCGGCTCGCCGCGCCTCGACAGCCGCCGGCGCTCCGGGGGCCGCCGCG
CCCCTCCCCCGAGCCCTCCCCGGCCCGAGGCGGCCCCGCCCCGCCCGGCACCCCCACCTGCCGCCACCCC
CCGCCCGGCACGGCGAGCCCCGCGCCACGCCCCGTACGGAGCCCCGCACCCGAAGCCGGGCCGTGCTCAG
CAACTCGGGGAGGGGGGTGCAGGGGGGGTTGCAGCCCGACCGACGCGCCCACACCCCCTGCTCACCCCCC
CACGCACACACCCCGCACGCAGCCTTTGTTCCCCTCGCAGCCCCCCCCGCACCGCGGGGCACCGCCCCCG
GCCGCGCTCCCCTCGCGCACACTGCGGAGCGCACAAAGCCCCGCGCCGCGCCCGCAGCGCTCACAGCCGC
CGGGCAGCGCGGAGCCGCACGCGGCGCTCCCCACGCACACACACACGCACGCACCCCCCGAGCCGCTCCC
CCCGCACAAAGGGCCCTCCCGGAGCCCCTCAAGGCTTTCACGCAGCCACAGAAAAGAAACAAGCCGTCAT
TAAACCAAGCGCTAATTACAGCCCGGAGGAGAAGGGCCGTCCCGCCCGCTCACCTGTGGGAGTAACGCGG
TCAGTCAGAGCCGGGGCGGGCGGCGCGAGGCGGCGGCGGAGCGGGGCACGGGGCGAAGGCAGCGCGCAGC
GACTCCCGCCCGCCGCGCGCTTCGCTTTTTATAGGGCCGCCGCCGCCGCCGCCTCGCCATAAAAGGAAAC
TTTCGGAGCGCGCCGCTCTGATTGGCTGCCGCCGCACCTCTCCGCCTCGCCCCGCCCCGCCCCTCGCCCC
GCCCCGCCCCGCCTGGCGCGCGCCCCCCCCCCCCCCCGCCCCCATCGCTGCACAAAATAATTAAAAAATA
AATAAATACAAAATTGGGGGTGGGGAGGGGGGGGAGATGGGGAGAGTGAAGCAGAACGTGGGGCTCACCT
CGACCATGGTAATAGCGATGACTAATACGTAGATGTACTGCCAAGTAGGAAAGTCCCATAAGGTCATGTA
CTGGGCATAATGCCAGGCGGGCCATTTACCGTCATTGACGTCAATAGGGGGCGTACTTGGCATATGATAC
ACTTGATGTACTGCCAAGTGGGCAGTTTACCGTAAATACTCCACCCATTGACGTCAATGGAAAGTCCCTA
TTGGCGTTACTATGGGAACATACGTCATTATTGACGTCAATGGGCGGGGGTCGTTGGGCGGTCAGCCAGG
CGGGCCATTTACCGTAAGTTATGTAACGCGGAACTCCATATATGGGCTATGAACTAATGACCCCGTAATT
GATTACTATTAATAACTAGTCAATAATCAATGTCGACCCAGGTGGCACTTTTCGGGGAAATGTGCGCGGA
ACCCCTATTTGTTTATTTTTCTAAATACATTCAAATATGTATCCGCTCATGAGACAATAACCCTGATAAA
TGCTTCAATAATATTGAAAAAGGAAGAGTATGAGTATTCAACATTTCCGTGTCGCCCTTATTCCCTTTTT
TGCGGCATTTTGCCTTCCTGTTTTTGCTCACCCAGAAACGCTGGTGAAAGTAAAAGATGCTGAAGATCAG
TTGGGTGCACGAGTGGGTTACATCGAACTGGATCTCAACAGCGGTAAGATCCTTGAGAGTTTTCGCCCCG
AAGAACGTTTTCCAATGATGAGCACTTTTAAAGTTCTGCTATGTGGCGCGGTATTATCCCGTATTGACGC
CGGGCAAGAGCAACTCGGTCGCCGCATACACTATTCTCAGAATGACTTGGTTGAGTACTCACCAGTCACA
GAAAAGCATCTTACGGATGGCATGACAGTAAGAGAATTATGCAGTGCTGCCATAACCATGAGTGATAACA
CTGCGGCCAACTTACTTCTGACAACGATCGGAGGACCGAAGGAGCTAACCGCTTTTTTGCACAACATGGG
GGATCATGTAACTCGCCTTGATCGTTGGGAACCGGAGCTGAATGAAGCCATACCAAACGACGAGCGTGAC
ACCACGATGCCTGTAGCAATGGCAACAACGTTGCGCAAACTATTAACTGGCGAACTACTTACTCTAGCTT
CCCGGCAACAATTAATAGACTGGATGGAGGCGGATAAAGTTGCAGGACCACTTCTGCGCTCGGCCCTTCC
GGCTGGCTGGTTTATTGCTGATAAATCTGGAGCCGGTGAGCGTGGGTCTCGCGGTATCATTGCAGCACTG
GGGCCAGATGGTAAGCCCTCCCGTATCGTAGTTATCTACACGACGGGGAGTCAGGCAACTATGGATGAAC
GAAATAGACAGATCGCTGAGATAGGTGCCTCACTGATTAAGCATTGGTAACTGTCAGACCAAGTTTACTC
ATATATACTTTAGATTGATTTAAAACTTCATTTTTAATTTAAAAGGATCTAGGTGAAGATCCTTTTTGAT
AATCTCATGACCAAAATCCCTTAACGTGAGTTTTCGTTCCACTGAGCGTCAGACCCCGTAGAAAAGATCA
AAGGATCTTCTTGAGATCCTTTTTTTCTGCGCGTAATCTGCTGCTTGCAAACAAAAAAACCACCGCTACC
AGCGGTGGTTTGTTTGCCGGATCAAGAGCTACCAACTCTTTTTCCGAAGGTAACTGGCTTCAGCAGAGCG
CAGATACCAAATACTGTTCTTCTAGTGTAGCCGTAGTTAGGCCACCACTTCAAGAACTCTGTAGCACCGC
CTACATACCTCGCTCTGCTAATCCTGTTACCAGTGGCTGCTGCCAGTGGCGATAAGTCGTGTCTTACCGG
GTTGGACTCAAGACGATAGTTACCGGATAAGGCGCAGCGGTCGGGCTGAACGGGGGGTTCGTGCACACAG
CCCAGCTTGGAGCGAACGACCTACACCGAACTGAGATACCTACAGCGTGAGCTATGAGAAAGCGCCACGC
TTCCCGAAGGGAGAAAGGCGGACAGGTATCCGGTAAGCGGCAGGGTCGGAACAGGAGAGCGCACGAGGGA
GCTTCCAGGGGGAAACGCCTGGTATCTTTATAGTCCTGTCGGGTTTCGCCACCTCTGACTTGAGCGTCGA
TTTTTGTGATGCTCGTCAGGGGGGCGGAGCCTATGGAAAAACGCCAGCAACGCGGCCTTTTTACGGTTCC
TGGCCTTTTGCTGGCCTTTTGCTCACATGTTCTTTCCTGCGTTATCCCCTGATTCTGTGGATAACCGTAT
TACCGCCTTTGAGTGAGCTGATACCGCTCGCCGCAGCCGAACGACCGAGCGCAGCGAGTCAGTGAGCGAG
GAAGCGGAAGAGCGCCCAATACGCAAACCGCCTCTCCCCGCGCGTTGGCCGATTCATTAATGCAGCGGAT
CCAGACATGATAAGATACATTGATGAGTTTGGACAAACCACAACTAGAATGCAGTGAAAAAAATGCTTTA
TTTGTGAAATTTGTGATGCTATTGCTTTATTTGTAACCATTATAAGCTGCAATAAACAAGTTAGCTTTTT
GCAAAAGCCTAGGCCTCCAAAAAAGCCTCCTCACTACTTCTGGAATAGCTCAGAGGCCGAGGCGGCCTCG
GCCTCTGCATAAATAAAAAAAATTAGTCAGCCATGGGGCGGAGAATGGGCGGAACTGGGCGGAGTTAGGG
GCGGGATGGGCGGAGTTAGGGGCGGGACTATGGTTGCTGACTAATTGAGATGCGGATCCGCTGGCACGAC
AGGTTTCCCGACTGGAAAGCGGGCAGTGAGCGCAACGCAATTAATGTGAGTTAGCTCACTCATTAGGCAC
CCCAGGCTTTACACTTTATGCTTCCGGCTCGTATGTTGTGTGGAATTGTGAGCGGATAACAATTTCACAC
AGGAAACAGCTATGACCATGATTACGCCAAGCTTGGGCTGCAGGTCGAGGGATCTCCATAAGAGAAGAGG
GACAGCTATGACTGGGAGTAGTCAGGAGAGGAGGAAAAATCTGGCTAGTAAAACATGTAAGGAAAATTTT
AGGGATGTTAAAGAAAAAAATAACACAAAACAAAATAT
